>Addgene plasmid #76887 | CALM3 gRNA (BRDN0001147206) | addgene full sequence | sequence record 186702 | Addgene Assembled Sequence
CCCGGGTGCAAAGATGGATAAAGTTTTAAACAGAGAGGAATCTTTGCAGCTAATGGACCTTCTAGGTCTT
GAAAGGAGTGGGAATTGGCTCCGGTGCCCGTCAGTGGGCAGAGCGCACATCGCCCACAGTCCCCGAGAAG
TTGGGGGGAGGGGTCGGCAATTGATCCGGTGCCTAGAGAAGGTGGCGCGGGGTAAACTGGGAAAGTGATG
TCGTGTACTGGCTCCGCCTTTTTCCCGAGGGTGGGGGAGAACCGTATATAAGTGCAGTAGTCGCCGTGAA
CGTTCTTTTTCGCAACGGGTTTGCCGCCAGAACACAGGTAAGTGCCGTGTGTGGTTCCCGCGGGCCTGGC
CTCTTTACGGGTTATGGCCCTTGCGTGCCTTGAATTACTTCCACCTGGCTGCAGTACGTGATTCTTGATC
CCGAGCTTCGGGTTGGAAGTGGGTGGGAGAGTTCGAGGCCTTGCGCTTAAGGAGCCCCTTCGCCTCGTGC
TTGAGTTGAGGCCTGGCCTGGGCGCTGGGGCCGCCGCGTGCGAATCTGGTGGCACCTTCGCGCCTGTCTC
GCTGCTTTCGATAAGTCTCTAGCCATTTAAAATTTTTGATGACCTGCTGCGACGCTTTTTTTCTGGCAAG
ATAGTCTTGTAAATGCGGGCCAAGATCTGCACACTGGTATTTCGGTTTTTGGGGCCGCGGGCGGCGACGG
GGCCCGTGCGTCCCAGCGCACATGTTCGGCGAGGCGGGGCCTGCGAGCGCGGCCACCGAGAATCGGACGG
GGGTAGTCTCAAGCTGGCCGGCCTGCTCTGGTGCCTGGCCTCGCGCCGCCGTGTATCGCCCCGCCCTGGG
CGGCAAGGCTGGCCCGGTCGGCACCAGTTGCGTGAGCGGAAAGATGGCCGCTTCCCGGCCCTGCTGCAGG
GAGCTCAAAATGGAGGACGCGGCGCTCGGGAGAGCGGGCGGGTGAGTCACCCACACAAAGGAAAAGGGCC
TTTCCGTCCTCAGCCGTCGCTTCATGTGACTCCACGGAGTACCGGGCGCCGTCCAGGCACCTCGATTAGT
TCTCGAGCTTTTGGAGTACGTCGTCTTTAGGTTGGGGGGAGGGGTTTTATGCGATGGAGTTTCCCCACAC
TGAGTGGGTGGAGACTGAAGTTAGGCCAGCTTGGCACTTGATGTAATTCTCCTTGGAATTTGCCCTTTTT
GAGTTTGGATCTTGGTTCATTCTCAAGCCTCAGACAGTGGTTCAAAGTTTTTTTCTTCCATTTCAGGTGT
CGTGACGTACGGCCACCATGACCGAGTACAAGCCCACGGTGCGCCTCGCCACCCGCGACGACGTCCCCAG
GGCCGTACGCACCCTCGCCGCCGCGTTCGCCGACTACCCCGCCACGCGCCACACCGTCGATCCGGACCGC
CACATCGAGCGGGTCACCGAGCTGCAAGAACTCTTCCTCACGCGCGTCGGGCTCGACATCGGCAAGGTGT
GGGTCGCGGACGACGGCGCCGCCGTGGCGGTCTGGACCACGCCGGAGAGCGTCGAAGCGGGGGCGGTGTT
CGCCGAGATCGGCCCGCGCATGGCCGAGTTGAGCGGTTCCCGGCTGGCCGCGCAGCAACAGATGGAAGGC
CTCCTGGCGCCGCACCGGCCCAAGGAGCCCGCGTGGTTCCTGGCCACCGTCGGAGTCTCGCCCGACCACC
AGGGCAAGGGTCTGGGCAGCGCCGTCGTGCTCCCCGGAGTGGAGGCGGCCGAGCGCGCCGGGGTGCCCGC
CTTCCTGGAGACCTCCGCGCCCCGCAACCTCCCCTTCTACGAGCGGCTCGGCTTCACCGTCACCGCCGAC
GTCGAGGTGCCCGAAGGACCGCGCACCTGGTGCATGACCCGCAAGCCCGGTGCCTGAACGCGTTAAGTCG
ACAATCAACCTCTGGATTACAAAATTTGTGAAAGATTGACTGGTATTCTTAACTATGTTGCTCCTTTTAC
GCTATGTGGATACGCTGCTTTAATGCCTTTGTATCATGCTATTGCTTCCCGTATGGCTTTCATTTTCTCC
TCCTTGTATAAATCCTGGTTGCTGTCTCTTTATGAGGAGTTGTGGCCCGTTGTCAGGCAACGTGGCGTGG
TGTGCACTGTGTTTGCTGACGCAACCCCCACTGGTTGGGGCATTGCCACCACCTGTCAGCTCCTTTCCGG
GACTTTCGCTTTCCCCCTCCCTATTGCCACGGCGGAACTCATCGCCGCCTGCCTTGCCCGCTGCTGGACA
GGGGCTCGGCTGTTGGGCACTGACAATTCCGTGGTGTTGTCGGGGAAATCATCGTCCTTTCCTTGGCTGC
TCGCCTGTGTTGCCACCTGGATTCTGCGCGGGACGTCCTTCTGCTACGTCCCTTCGGCCCTCAATCCAGC
GGACCTTCCTTCCCGCGGCCTGCTGCCGGCTCTGCGGCCTCTTCCGCGTCTTCGCCTTCGCCCTCAGACG
AGTCGGATCTCCCTTTGGGCCGCCTCCCCGCGTCGACTTTAAGACCAATGACTTACAAGGCAGCTGTAGA
TCTTAGCCACTTTTTAAAAGAAAAGGGGGGACTGGAAGGGCTAATTCACTCCCAACGAAGACAAGATCTG
CTTTTTGCTTGTACTGGGTCTCTCTGGTTAGACCAGATCTGAGCCTGGGAGCTCTCTGGCTAACTAGGGA
ACCCACTGCTTAAGCCTCAATAAAGCTTGCCTTGAGTGCTTCAAGTAGTGTGTGCCCGTCTGTTGTGTGA
CTCTGGTAACTAGAGATCCCTCAGACCCTTTTAGTCAGTGTGGAAAATCTCTAGCAGTACGTATAGTAGT
TCATGTCATCTTATTATTCAGTATTTATAACTTGCAAAGAAATGAATATCAGAGAGTGAGAGGAACTTGT
TTATTGCAGCTTATAATGGTTACAAATAAAGCAATAGCATCACAAATTTCACAAATAAAGCATTTTTTTC
ACTGCATTCTAGTTGTGGTTTGTCCAAACTCATCAATGTATCTTATCATGTCTGGCTCTAGCTATCCCGC
CCCTAACTCCGCCCATCCCGCCCCTAACTCCGCCCAGTTCCGCCCATTCTCCGCCCCATGGCTGACTAAT
TTTTTTTATTTATGCAGAGGCCGAGGCCGCCTCGGCCTCTGAGCTATTCCAGAAGTAGTGAGGAGGCTTT
TTTGGAGGCCTAGGGACGTACCCAATTCGCCCTATAGTGAGTCGTATTACGCGCGCTCACTGGCCGTCGT
TTTACAACGTCGTGACTGGGAAAACCCTGGCGTTACCCAACTTAATCGCCTTGCAGCACATCCCCCTTTC
GCCAGCTGGCGTAATAGCGAAGAGGCCCGCACCGATCGCCCTTCCCAACAGTTGCGCAGCCTGAATGGCG
AATGGG
[124 nt withheld, positions 3367-3490]
C
[91 nt withheld, positions 3492-3582]
A
[49 nt withheld, positions 3584-3632]
CCTTTGACGTTGGAGTCCACGTTCTTT
[37 nt withheld, positions 3660-3696]
ACCCTATCTCGGTCTATTCTTTTGATTTATAAGGGATTTTGCCGATTTCGGCCTATTGGTTAAAAAATGA
GCTGATTTAACAAAAATTTAACGCGAATTTTAACAAAATATTAACGCTTACAATTTAGGTGGCACTTTTC
GGGGAAATGTGCGCGGAACCCCTATTTGTTTATTTTTCTAAATACATTCAAATATGTATCCGCTCATGAG
ACAATAACCCTGATAAATGCTTCAATAATATTGAAAAAGGAAGAGTATGAGTATTCAACATTTCCGTGTC
GCCCTTATTCCCTTTTTTGCGGCATTTTGCCTTCCTGTTTTTGCTCACCCAGAAACGCTGGTGAAAGTAA
AAGATGCTGAAGATCAGTTGGGTGCACGAGTGGGTTACATCGAACTGGATCTCAACAGCGGTAAGATCCT
TGAGAGTTTTCGCCCCGAAGAACGTTTTCCAATGATGAGCACTTTTAAAGTTCTGCTATGTGGCGCGGTA
TTATCCCGTATTGACGCCGGGCAAGAGCAACTCGGTCGCCGCATACACTATTCTCAGAATGACTTGGTTG
AGTACTCACCAGTCACAGAAAAGCATCTTACGGATGGCATGACAGTAAGAGAATTATGCAGTGCTGCCAT
AACCATGAGTGATAACACTGCGGCCAACTTACTTCTGACAACGATCGGAGGACCGAAGGAGCTAACCGCT
TTTTTGCACAACATGGGGGATCATGTAACTCGCCTTGATCGTTGGGAACCGGAGCTGAATGAAGCCATAC
CAAACGACGAGCGTGACACCACGATGCCTGTAGCAATGGCAACAACGTTGCGCAAACTATTAACTGGCGA
ACTACTTACTCTAGCTTCCCGGCAACAATTAATAGACTGGATGGAGGCGGATAAAGTTGCAGGACCACTT
CTGCGCTCGGCCCTTCCGGCTGGCTGGTTTATTGCTGATAAATCTGGAGCCGGTGAGCGTGGGTCTCGCG
GTATCATTGCAGCACTGGGGCCAGATGGTAAGCCCTCCCGTATCGTAGTTATCTACACGACGGGGAGTCA
GGCAACTATGGATGAACGAAATAGACAGATCGCTGAGATAGGTGCCTCACTGATTAAGCATTGGTAACTG
TCAGACCAAGTTTACTCATATATACTTTAGATTGATTTAAAACTTCATTTTTAATTTAAAAGGATCTAGG
TGAAGATCCTTTTTGATAATCTCATGACCAAAATCCCTTAACGTGAGTTTTCGTTCCACTGAGCGTCAGA
CCCCGTAGAAAAGATCAAAGGATCTTCTTGAGATCCTTTTTTTCTGCGCGTAATCTGCTGCTTGCAAACA
AAAAAACCACCGCTACCAGCGGTGGTTTGTTTGCCGGATCAAGAGCTACCAACTCTTTTTCCGAAGGTAA
CTGGCTTCAGCAGAGCGCAGATACCAAATACTGTTCTTCTAGTGTAGCCGTAGTTAGGCCACCACTTCAA
GAACTCTGTAGCACCGCCTACATACCTCGCTCTGCTAATCCTGTTACCAGTGGCTGCTGCCAGTGGCGAT
AAGTCGTGTCTTACCGGGTTGGACTCAAGACGATAGTTACCGGATAAGGCGCAGCGGTCGGGCTGAACGG
GGGGTTCGTGCACACAGCCCAGCTTGGAGCGAACGACCTACACCGAACTGAGATACCTACAGCGTGAGCT
ATGAGAAAGCGCCACGCTTCCCGAAGGGAGAAAGGCGGACAGGTATCCGGTAAGCGGCAGGGTCGGAACA
GGAGAGCGCACGAGGGAGCTTCCAGGGGGAAACGCCTGGTATCTTTATAGTCCTGTCGGGTTTCGCCACC
TCTGACTTGAGCGTCGATTTTTGTGATGCTCGTCAGGGGGGCGGAGCCTATGGAAAAACGCCAGCAACGC
GGCCTTTTTACGGTTCCTGGCCTTTTGCTGGCCTTTTGCTCACATGTTCTTTCCTGCGTTATCCCCTGAT
TCTGTGGATAACCGTATTACCGCCTTTGAGTGAGCTGATACCGCTCGCCGCAGCCGAACGACCGAGCGCA
GCGAGTCAGTGAGCGAGGAAGCGGAAGAGCGCCCAATACGCAAACCGCCTCTCCCCGCGCGTTGGCCGAT
TCATTAATGCAGCTGGCACGACAGGTTTCCCGACTGGAAAGCGGGCAGTGAGCGCAACGCAATTAATGTG
AGTTAGCTCACTCATTAGGCACCCCAGGCTTTACACTTTATGCTTCCGGCTCGTATGTTGTGTGGAATTG
TGAGCGGATAACAATTTCACACAGGAAACAGCTATGACCATGATTACGCCAAGCGCGCAATTAACCCTCA
CTAAAGGGAACAAAAGCTGGAGCTGCAAGCTTAATGTAGTCTTATGCAATACTCTTGTAGTCTTGCAACA
TGGTAACGATGAGTTAGCAACATGCCTTACAAGGAGAGAAAAAGCACCGTGCATGCCGATTGGTGGAAGT
AAGGTGGTACGATCGTGCCTTATTAGGAAGGCAACAGACGGGTCTGACATGGATTGGACGAACCACTGAA
TTGCCGCATTGCAGAGATATTGTATTTAAGTGCCTAGCTCGATACATAAACGGGTCTCTCTGGTTAGACC
AGATCTGAGCCTGGGAGCTCTCTGGCTAACTAGGGAACCCACTGCTTAAGCCTCAATAAAGCTTGCCTTG
AGTGCTTCAAGTAGTGTGTGCCCGTCTGTTGTGTGACTCTGGTAACTAGAGATCCCTCAGACCCTTTTAG
TCAGTGTGGAAAATCTCTAGCAGTGGCGCCCGAACAGGGACTTGAAAGCGAAAGGGAAACCAGAGGAGCT
CTCTCGACGCAGGACTCGGCTTGCTGAAGCGCGCACGGCAAGAGGCGAGGGGCGGCGACTGGTGAGTACG
CCAAAAATTTTGACTAGCGGAGGCTAGAAGGAGAGAGATGGGTGCGAGAGCGTCAGTATTAAGCGGGGGA
GAATTAGATCGCGATGGGAAAAAATTCGGTTAAGGCCAGGGGGAAAGAAAAAATATAAATTAAAACATAT
AGTATGGGCAAGCAGGGAGCTAGAACGATTCGCAGTTAATCCTGGCCTGTTAGAAACATCAGAAGGCTGT
AGACAAATACTGGGACAGCTACAACCATCCCTTCAGACAGGATCAGAAGAACTTAGATCATTATATAATA
CAGTAGCAACCCTCTATTGTGTGCATCAAAGGATAGAGATAAAAGACACCAAGGAAGCTTTAGACAAGAT
AGAGGAAGAGCAAAACAAAAGTAAGACCACCGCACAGCAAGCGGCCGCTGATCTTCAGACCTGGAGGAGG
AGATATGAGGGACAATTGGAGAAGTGAATTATATAAATATAAAGTAGTAAAAATTGAACCATTAGGAGTA
GCACCCACCAAGGCAAAGAGAAGAGTGGTGCAGAGAGAAAAAAGAGCAGTGGGAATAGGAGCTTTGTTCC
TTGGGTTCTTGGGAGCAGCAGGAAGCACTATGGGCGCAGCGTCAATGACGCTGACGGTACAGGCCAGACA
ATTATTGTCTGGTATAGTGCAGCAGCAGAACAATTTGCTGAGGGCTATTGAGGCGCAACAGCATCTGTTG
CAACTCACAGTCTGGGGCATCAAGCAGCTCCAGGCAAGAATCCTGGCTGTGGAAAGATACCTAAAGGATC
AACAGCTCCTGGGGATTTGGGGTTGCTCTGGAAAACTCATTTGCACCACTGCTGTGCCTTGGAATGCTAG
TTGGAGTAATAAATCTCTGGAACAGATTTGGAATCACACGACCTGGATGGAGTGGGACAGAGAAATTAAC
AATTACACAAGCTTAATACACTCCTTAATTGAAGAATCGCAAAACCAGCAAGAAAAGAATGAACAAGAAT
TATTGGAATTAGATAAATGGGCAAGTTTGTGGAATTGGTTTAACATAACAAATTGGCTGTGGTATATAAA
ATTATTCATAATGATAGTAGGAGGCTTGGTAGGTTTAAGAATAGTTTTTGCTGTACTTTCTATAGTGAAT
AGAGTTAGGCAGGGATATTCACCATTATCGTTTCAGACCCACCTCCCAACCCCGAGGGGACCCAGAGAGG
GCCTATTTCCCATGATTCCTTCATATTTGCATATACGATACAAGGCTGTTAGAGAGATAATTAGAATTAA
TTTGACTGTAAACACAAAGATATTAGTACAAAATACGTGACGTAGAAAGTAATAATTTCTTGGGTAGTTT
GCAGTTTTAAAATTATGTTTTAAAATGGACTATCATATGCTTACCGTAACTTGAAAGTATTTCGATTTCT
TGGCTTTATATATCTTGTGGAAAGGACGAAACACCGTCTTCCCCCAGAGTTCAAGGGTTTTAGAGCTAGA
AATAGCAAGTTAAAATAAGGCTAGTCCGTTATCAACTTGAAAAAGTGGCACCGAGTCGGTGCTTTTTTAA
GCTTGGCGTAACTAGATCTTGAGACAAATGGCAGTATTCATCCACAATTTTAAAAGAAAAGGGGGGATTG
GGGGGTACAGTGCAGGGGAAAGAATAGTAGACATAATAGCAACAGACATACAAACTAAAGAATTACAAAA
ACAAATTACAAAAATTCAAAATTTTCGGGTTTATTACAGGGACAGCAGAGATCCACTTTGGCGCCGGCTC
GAGGGGG
Features (pLannotate 1.2.2; 29 found; start..end, strand, type, name):
     14..80      +  CDS            small t antigen (fragment): SV40 (simian virus 40) small t antigen
    106..317     +  promoter       EF-1α core promoter: core promoter for human elongation factor EF-1α
    318..1256    +  intron         EF-1α intron A: intron upstream of the start codon of human EF-1α
   1278..1877    +  CDS            PuroR (fragment): puromycin N-acetyltransferase; pac from Streptomyces; confers resistance to puromycin
   1893..2481    +  misc_feature   WPRE: woodchuck hepatitis virus posttranscriptional regulatory element
   2532..2551    +  misc_feature   cPPT/CTS (fragment): central polypurine tract and central termination sequence of HIV-1
   2553..2786    +  LTR            3' LTR (ΔU3): self-inactivating 3' long terminal repeat (LTR) from HIV-1
   2864..2985    +  polyA_signal   SV40 poly(A) signal: SV40 polyadenylation signal
   3025..3160    +  rep_origin     SV40 ori: SV40 origin of replication
   3181..3199    -  promoter       T7 promoter: promoter for bacteriophage T7 RNA polymerase
   3207..3362    +  CDS            lacZα (fragment): LacZα fragment of β-galactosidase; lacZ fragment
   3367..3795    +  rep_origin     f1 ori (sequence partly withheld): f1 bacteriophage origin of replication; arrow indicates direction of (+) strand synthesis
   3848..3952    +  promoter       AmpR promoter: bla
   3953..4813    +  CDS            AmpR: β-lactamase; bla; confers resistance to ampicillin, carbenicillin, and related antibiotics
   4984..5572    +  rep_origin     ori: high-copy-number ColE1/pMB1/pBR322/pUC origin of replication
   5755..5847    +  CDS            lacI (fragment): lac repressor; lacI; The lac repressor binds to the lac operator to inhibit transcription in E. coli. This inhibition can be relieved by adding lactose or isopropyl-β-D-thiogalactopyranoside (IPTG).
   5860..5881    +  protein_bind   CAP binding site: CAP binding activates transcription in the presence of cAMP. E. coli catabolite activator protein
   5896..5926    +  promoter       lac promoter: promoter for the E. coli lac operon
   5934..5950    +  protein_bind   lac operator: The lac repressor binds to the lac operator to inhibit transcription in E. coli. This inhibition can be relieved by adding lactose or isopropyl-β-D-thiogalactopyranoside (IPTG). lac repressor encoded by lacI
   5995..6013    +  promoter       T3 promoter: promoter for bacteriophage T3 RNA polymerase
   6041..6267    +  promoter       RSV promoter: Rous sarcoma virus enhancer/promoter
   6268..6448    +  LTR            5' LTR (truncated): truncated 5' long terminal repeat (LTR) from HIV-1
   6495..6620    +  misc_feature   HIV-1 Ψ: packaging signal of human immunodeficiency virus type 1
   6604..6967    +  CDS            HIV-1 gag (fragment): gag protein from human immunodeficiency virus 1; gag
   7113..7346    +  misc_feature   RRE: The Rev response element (RRE) of HIV-1 allows for Rev-dependent mRNA export from the nucleus to the cytoplasm.
   7723..7749    +  CDS            Rev (fragment): human immunodeficiency virus 1 (HIV-1) Rev protein; rev; enhances nuclear export of unspliced and incompletely spliced viral mRNAs
   7753..7993    +  promoter       U6 promoter: RNA polymerase III promoter for human U6 snRNA
   8023..8098    +  misc_RNA       gRNA scaffold: guide RNA scaffold for the Streptococcus pyogenes CRISPR/Cas9 system
   8154..8271    +  misc_feature   cPPT/CTS: central polypurine tract and central termination sequence of HIV-1
