[The description below was written by a language model from this plasmid's Addgene catalogue record and pLannotate feature annotations shown in this document.]
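Description:
CALM3 gRNA (BRDN0001147206) is a third-generation lentiviral guide RNA plasmid built on the lentiGuide-Puro backbone and designed to direct Streptococcus pyogenes Cas9 to the human calmodulin 3 gene (CALM3). In bacteria it is maintained as a high-copy plasmid through a ColE1/pUC-type origin and selected with ampicillin via the β-lactamase gene. The backbone also carries an f1 origin, an SV40 origin and poly(A) signal, and remnants of lac and T7/T3 cloning-vector sequences that play no role in the payload.

The viral genome is transcribed from an RSV promoter fused to a truncated HIV-1 5' LTR, which makes packaging Tat-independent. It includes the Ψ packaging signal with a partial gag region, the Rev response element for nuclear export of the full-length RNA, a cPPT/CTS element, and a self-inactivating ΔU3 3' LTR. Between the LTRs sit two expression units. A human U6 RNA polymerase III promoter drives the CALM3-specific spacer joined to the SpCas9 gRNA scaffold. An EF-1α core promoter with its intron A drives puromycin N-acetyltransferase, followed by a WPRE to enhance transcript expression, which allows puromycin selection of transduced mammalian cells.

The plasmid does not encode Cas9, so it must be paired with a separate Cas9 vector such as lentiCas9-Blast or used in cells that already express Cas9. The guide was designed against the CALM3 RefSeq transcript as part of a human kinome gRNA collection associated with work on optimized sgRNA design. Its typical use is CRISPR disruption of CALM3 in human cells by lentiviral delivery.
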