Addgene plasmid #76887: CALM3 gRNA (BRDN0001147206)
Purpose: 3rd generation lentiviral gRNA plasmid targeting human CALM3
Depositing lab: John Doench & David Root. Depositing organization: Broad Institute. Publication: Optimized sgRNA design to maximize activity and minimize off-target effects of CRISPR-Cas9. Doench JG, Fusi N, Sullender M, Hegde M, Vaimberg EW, Donovan KF, Smith I, Tothova Z, Wilen C, Orchard R, Virgin HW, Listgarten J, Root DE. Nat Biotechnol. 2016 Jan 18. doi: 10.1038/nbt.3437. PubMed 26780180.
Backbone
  Vector backbone: lentiGuide-Puro
  Backbone manufacturer: Zhang Lab (Addgene plasmid # 52963)
  Vector type: Mammalian Expression, Lentiviral, CRISPR
  Selectable markers: Puromycin
Growth in bacteria
  Bacterial resistance: Ampicillin, 100 μg/mL
  Growth temperature: 37°C
  Growth strain: DH5alpha
  Copy number: High Copy
Gene/Insert
  Gene/Insert name: CALM3 (alt names: CALM3; NM_005184.2)
  gRNA/shRNA sequence: TCTTCCCCCAGAGTTCAAGG
  Species: H. sapiens (human)
  Entrez Gene: CALM3 (a.k.a. CALM, CAM1, CAM2, CAMB, CPVT6, CaM, CaMIII, HEL-S-72, LQT16, PHKD, PHKD3)
  Promoter: hU6
  Cloning method: Unknown
  Sequencing primers: 5′ U6-F; 3′ pS2-R
Terms and licenses: Academic/Nonprofit Terms; Industry Terms: Not Available to Industry
Depositor comments: The gRNA was designed to target the following Genbank reference sequence(s): NM_005184.2. Note that this plasmid does NOT contain Cas9. It should be used in conjunction with lentiCas9-Blast (Addgene #52962) or otherwise with cell lines already expressing Cas9. Browse the full kinome gRNA library at http://www.addgene.org/pooled-library/broadgpp-human-kinome/ or visit http://www.broadinstitute.org/rnai/public/ for detailed protocols and information.
How to cite: CALM3 gRNA (BRDN0001147206) was a gift from John Doench & David Root (Addgene plasmid # 76887 ; http://n2t.net/addgene:76887 ; RRID:Addgene_76887)
