>Addgene plasmid #76887 | CALM3 gRNA (BRDN0001147206) | depositor partial sequence | sequence record 144347 | Target Sequence
TCTTCCCCCAGAGTTCAAGG
