>Addgene plasmid #76887 | CALM3 gRNA (BRDN0001147206) | addgene partial sequence | sequence record 186701 | hU6-F
TAGAAAGTAATAATTTCTTGGGTAGTTTGCAGTTTTAAAATTATGTTTTAAAATGGACTATCATATGCTT
ACCGTAACTTGAAAGTATTTCGATTTCTTGGCTTTATATATCTTGTGGAAAGGACGAAACACCGTCTTCC
CCCAGAGTTCAAGGGTTTTAGAGCTAGAAATAGCAAGTTAAAATAAGGCTAGTCCGTTATCAACTTGAAA
AAGTGGCACCGAGTCGGTGCTTTTTTAAGCTTGGCGTAACTAGATCTTGAGACAAATGGCAGTATTCATC
CACAATTTTAAAAGAAAAGGGGGGATTGGGGGGTACAGTGCAGGGGAAAGAATAGTAGACATAATAGCAA
CAGACATACAAACTAAAGAATTACAAAAACAAATTACAAAAATTCAAAATTTTCGGGTTTATTACAGGGA
CAGCAGAGATCCACTTTGGCGCCGGCTCGAGGGGGCCCGGGTGCAAAGATGGATAAAGTTTTAAACAGAG
AGGAATCTTTGCAGCTAATGGACCTTCTAGGTCTTGAAAGGAGTGGGAATTGGCTCCGGTGCCCGTCAGT
GGGCAGAGCG
